>Addgene plasmid #24752 | DCGS-10 | addgene partial sequence | sequence record 30837 | 24752 with T3
CGGTGGCGGCCGCTCTAGAACTAGTGGATCCCCCGGGCTGCAGGAATTCGATCTGGCTACGGGCTGGGCA
GTGCCCTGGCTGTGGCCAGTGGACACTCTGCCTGGATCTCCAAGCCACCAGGTGTGGCTCTGCCCACGGT
CTCGCCCCCTGGTGTGGATGCCAAAGCCCAGGTGAAGACAGAGACCACAGGCCCCCAGGGACCCCCACAC
TACACCGACCAGCCGTCCACTTCCCAGATCGCCTACACTTCCCTCAGTCTGCCCCACTACGGCTCCGCCT
TCCCCTCCATCTCACGACCCCAGTTTGACTATTCTGACCATCAGCCCTCAGGACCCTATTATGGCCATGC
AGGCCAGGCCTCTGGCCTCTATTCAGCCTTTTCTTACATGGGGCCCTCCCAGCGGCCCCTCTACACTGCC
ATCTCTGACCCCAGCCCCTCAGGGCCCCAATCCCACAGTCCCACACACTGGGAGCAGCCAGTATATACGA
CTCTATCCCGACCTTAGAGGGGCCCTGTCACCACCAGTGCCCACAGGGCCTTGGGGCCCCTTCCCCCAGC
CTGTGTGCCCTGCTCCTCATCAGCCTCAGGCTTGGCAGTGGAGGAGGCTGCAGAGGCTGACAGCAGCAGG
AAGGCTTCTGCCAGCTCCTGCCCTGATGACCTCCACCCACCCCGGCTCTGGAGGCCAAGCCCTGACTGAG
CTGGCAAAGGAAGTTTGGTGGCTCTCCCAGACTGAGGGTGAGGGGCCACCCTTCCCCAGAAATGACCCTC
TATCCCAGGACCTGAGAGTCCTGCTCAGTCCTTCAGGGAGGCAGGAAGGGTTAGGGTAGGAGGCCTCACT
GCTCCTGTTATCTCCTTGGAGAGCAAGGGGCCCGTGTGCTACTGTGTCATTGCCTAAGAGCTAAGCTGCC
CAGGG
