[The description below was written by a language model from this plasmid's Addgene catalogue record.]
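Description:
DCGS-10 is an in situ hybridization probe template built on pBSK- (pBluescript SK-, Stratagene), a small bacterial cloning phagemid of about 2.96 kb. It is propagated in E. coli under ampicillin selection. The record lists the copy number as unknown and provides no feature table, so backbone elements can only be inferred from the general pBluescript design, in which opposing T3 and T7 phage RNA polymerase promoters flank the multiple cloning site.

The insert is a fragment of roughly 1.45 kb from the 3' end of the mouse Sox10 cDNA (SRY-box 10, also known as Dom), cloned by restriction digestion between EcoRV on the 5' side and XhoI on the 3' side. It is not recorded whether either site survived cloning. Because this is only a partial cDNA and the vector carries no eukaryotic promoter, the plasmid is not meant for protein expression. It serves instead as a template for in vitro run-off transcription of labelled riboprobes. According to the record, transcription with T7 polymerase yields the antisense strand, which hybridizes to endogenous Sox10 mRNA, while transcription with T3 yields the sense strand, typically used as a negative control. The same T3 and T7 sites are listed as sequencing primer positions for checking the insert.

Sox10 encodes a transcription factor expressed in neural crest cells and their derivatives. The plasmid is associated with work showing that a Sox10 mutation disrupts neural crest development in the Dom mouse model of Hirschsprung disease. Its typical use is therefore mapping Sox10 transcript distribution in mouse embryos or tissue sections.
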