Addgene plasmid #24752: DCGS-10
Depositing lab: William Pavan. Depositing organization: National Human Genome Research Institute (NHGRI). Publication: Sox10 mutation disrupts neural crest development in Dom Hirschsprung mouse model. Southard-Smith EM, Kos L, Pavan WJ. Nat Genet. 1998 Jan . 18(1):60-4. 10.1038/ng0198-60 PubMed 9425902.
Backbone
  Vector backbone: pBSK-
  Backbone manufacturer: Stratagene
  Backbone size w/o insert (bp): 2958
  Vector type: in situ probe template
Growth in bacteria
  Bacterial resistance: Ampicillin, 100 μg/mL
  Growth temperature: 37°C
  Growth strain: DH5alpha
  Copy number: Unknown
Gene/Insert
  Gene/Insert name: (sex determining region Y)-box 10 (alt names: Sox10; SRY-box10; Dom)
  Species: M. musculus (mouse)
  Insert size (bp): 1450
  Mutation: 3' end of Sox10 cDNA for in situ probe. Transcribe with T3 for sense; transcribe with T7 for antisense.
  GenBank ID: BC002824
  Entrez Gene: Sox10 (a.k.a. Dom, Sox21, gt)
  Cloning method: Restriction Enzyme; 5′ cloning site EcoRV (unknown if destroyed); 3′ cloning site Xho1 (unknown if destroyed)
  Sequencing primers: 5′ T3; 3′ T7
Terms and licenses: Academic/Nonprofit Terms; Industry Terms: Not Available to Industry
How to cite: DCGS-10 was a gift from William Pavan (Addgene plasmid # 24752 ; http://n2t.net/addgene:24752 ; RRID:Addgene_24752)
